>Addgene plasmid #236262 | BtARR1 | addgene full sequence | sequence record 472929 | Addgene NGS Result
GTTTGACAGCTTATCATCGACTGCACGGTGCACCAATGCTTCTGGCGTCAGGCAGCCATCGGAAGCTGTG
GTATGGCTGTGCAGGTCGTAAATCACTGCATAATTCGTGTCGCTCAAGGCGCACTCCCGTTCTGGATAAT
GTTTTTTGCGCCGACATCATAACGGTTCTGGCAAATATTCTGAAATGAGCTGTTGACAATTAATCATCCG
GCTCGTATAATGTGTGGAATTGTGAGCGGATAACAATTTCACACAGGAAACAGCGCCGCTGAGAAAAAGC
GAAGCGGCACTGCTCTTTAACAATTTATCAGACAATCTGTGTGGGCACTCGACCGGAATTATCGATTAAC
TTTATTATTAAAAATTAAAGAGGTATATATTAATGTATCGATTAAATAAGGAGGAATAAACCATGGGTAA
GGCCAATAAGCCGGCGCCAAACCACGTGATCTTTAAAAAGATCTCCCGTGATAAATCGGTGACCATCTAC
CTGGGGAAGAGAGATTACATAGACCACGTTGAACGAGTAGAGCCTGTGGATGGCGTCGTGCTGGTGGATC
CTGAGCTCGTGAAGGGCAAGAGAGTGTACGTGTCTCTGACGTGTGCCTTCCGCTACGGCCAGGAAGACAT
CGACGTGATGGGCCTCAGCTTCCGCAGGGACCTCTACTTCTCCCAGGTCCAGGTGTTCCCTCCCGTGGGG
GCCTCGGGCGCCACCACGAGGCTGCAGGAGAGCCTCATCAAGAAGCTGGGGGCCAACACCTACCCCTTCC
TGCTCACGTTTCCTGACTACTTGCCCTGTTCGGTGATGCTGCAGCCAGCTCCGCAAGATGTGGGCAAGAG
CTGTGGGGTCGACTTTGAGATCAAAGCATTCGCCACGCACAGCACAGATGTGGAAGAGGACAAAATTCCC
AAGAAGAGCTCCGTGCGTCTGCTGATCAGGAAGGTACAGCATGCGCCGCGGGATATGGGTCCCCAGCCCC
GAGCCGAGGCCTCCTGGCAGTTCTTCATGTCGGACAAGCCCCTGCGCCTCGCCGTCTCGCTCAGCAAAGA
GATCTATTACCACGGGGAACCCATTCCTGTGACCGTGGCCGTGACCAACAGCACAGAGAAGACAGTGAAG
AAGATTAAAGTGCTAGTGGAGCAAGTGACCAACGTGGTTCTCTACTCGAGTGATTATTACATCAAGACGG
TGGCTGCGGAGGAAGCACAGGAAAAAGTGCCGCCAAACAGCTCGCTGACCAAGACGCTGACGCTGGTGCC
CTTGCTGGCCAACAACCGTGAGAGAAGGGGCATCGCCCTGGATGGGAAAATCAAGCACGAGGACACGAAC
CTGGCCTCCAGCACCATCATAAAGGAGGGAATAGACAAGACCGTCATGGGGATCCTGGTGTCTTACCAGA
TCAAGGTGAAGCTCACGGTGTCAGGCCTTCTGGGAGAGCTCACATCCAGTGAAGTGGCCACTGAGGTGCC
GTTCCGCCTCATGCATCCCCAGCCAGAGGACCCAGATACCGCCAAGGAAAGTTTTCAGGATGAAAATTTT
GTTTTTGAGGAGTTTGCTCGCCAAAATCTGAAAGATGCAGGAGAATATAAGGAAGAGAAGACAGACCAGG
AGGCGGCTATGGATGAGTGAAGAGGCGGCTCAGGACGTGGGATGCGGGGTCGCTAGCGCGGCCGCAAGCT
TGGCTGTTTTGGCGGATGAGAGAAGATTTTCAGCCTGATACAGATTAAATCAGAACGCAGAAGCGGTCTG
ATAAAACAGAATTTGCCTGGCGGCAGTAGCGCGGTGGTCCCACCTGACCCCATGCCGAACTCAGAAGTGA
AACGCCGTAGCGCCGATGGTAGTGTGGGGTCTCCCCATGCGAGAGTAGGGAACTGCCAGGCATCAAATAA
AACGAAAGGCTCAGTCGAAAGACTGGGCCTTTCGTTTTATCTGTTGTTTGTCGGTGAACGCTCTCCTGAG
TAGGACAAATCCGCCGGGAGCGGATTTGAACGTTGCGAAGCAACGGCCCGGAGGGTGGCGGGCAGGACGC
CCGCCATAAACTGCCAGGCATCAAATTAAGCAGAAGGCCATCCTGACGGATGGCCTTTTTGCGTTTCTAC
AAACTCTTTTGTTTATTTTTCTAAATACATTCAAATATGTATCCGCTCATGAGACAATAACCCTGATAAA
TGCTTCAATAATATTGAAAAAGGAAGAGTATGAGTATTCAACATTTCCGTGTCGCCCTTATTCCCTTTTT
TGCGGCATTTTGCCTTCCTGTTTTTGCTCACCCAGAAACGCTGGTGAAAGTAAAAGATGCTGAAGATCAG
TTGGGTGCACGAGTGGGTTACATCGAACTGGATCTCAACAGCGGTAAGATCCTTGAGAGTTTTCGCCCCG
AAGAACGTTTTCCAATGATGAGCACTTTTAAAGTTCTGCTATGTGGCGCGGTATTATCCCGTGTTGACGC
CGGGCAAGAGCAACTCGGTCGCCGCATACACTATTCTCAGAATGACTTGGTTGAGTACTCACCAGTCACA
GAAAAGCATCTTACGGATGGCATGACAGTAAGAGAATTATGCAGTGCTGCCATAACCATGAGTGATAACA
CTGCGGCCAACTTACTTCTGACAACGATCGGAGGACCGAAGGAGCTAACCGCTTTTTTGCACAACATGGG
GGATCATGTAACTCGCCTTGATCGTTGGGAACCGGAGCTGAATGAAGCCATACCAAACGACGAGCGTGAC
ACCACGATGCCTGTAGCAATGGCAACAACGTTGCGCAAACTATTAACTGGCGAACTACTTACTCTAGCTT
CCCGGCAACAATTAATAGACTGGATGGAGGCGGATAAAGTTGCAGGACCACTTCTGCGCTCGGCCCTTCC
GGCTGGCTGGTTTATTGCTGATAAATCTGGAGCCGGTGAGCGTGGGTCTCGCGGTATCATTGCAGCACTG
GGGCCAGATGGTAAGCCCTCCCGTATCGTAGTTATCTACACGACGGGGAGTCAGGCAACTATGGATGAAC
GAAATAGACAGATCGCTGAGATAGGTGCCTCACTGATTAAGCATTGGTAACTGTCAGACCAAGTTTACTC
ATATATACTTTAGATTGATTTAAAACTTCATTTTTAATTTAAAAGGATCTAGGTGAAGATCCTTTTTGAT
AATCTCATGACCAAAATCCCTTAACGTGAGTTTTCGTTCCACTGAGCGTCAGACCCCGTAGAAAAGATCA
AAGGATCTTCTTGAGATCCTTTTTTTCTGCGCGTAATCTGCTGCTTGCAAACAAAAAAACCACCGCTACC
AGCGGTGGTTTGTTTGCCGGATCAAGAGCTACCAACTCTTTTTCCGAAGGTAACTGGCTTCAGCAGAGCG
CAGATACCAAATACTGTCCTTCTAGTGTAGCCGTAGTTAGGCCACCACTTCAAGAACTCTGTAGCACCGC
CTACATACCTCGCTCTGCTAATCCTGTTACCAGTGGCTGCTGCCAGTGGCGATAAGTCGTGTCTTACCGG
GTTGGACTCAAGACGATAGTTACCGGATAAGGCGCAGCGGTCGGGCTGAACGGGGGGTTCGTGCACACAG
CCCAGCTTGGAGCGAACGACCTACACCGAACTGAGATACCTACAGCGTGAGCTATGAGAAAGCGCCACGC
TTCCCGAAGGGAGAAAGGCGGACAGGTATCCGGTAAGCGGCAGGGTCGGAACAGGAGAGCGCACGAGGGA
GCTTCCAGGGGGAAACGCCTGGTATCTTTATAGTCCTGTCGGGTTTCGCCACCTCTGACTTGAGCGTCGA
TTTTTGTGATGCTCGTCAGGGGGGCGGAGCCTATGGAAAAACGCCAGCAACGCGGCCTTTTTACGGTTCC
TGGCCTTTTGCTGGCCTTTTGCTCACATGTTCTTTCCTGCGTTATCCCCTGATTCTGTGGATAACCGTAT
TACCGCCTTTGAGTGAGCTGATACCGCTCGCCGCAGCCGAACGACCGAGCGCAGCGAGTCAGTGAGCGAG
GAAGCGGAAGAGCGCCTGATGCGGTATTTTCTCCTTACGCATCTGTGCGGTATTTCACACCGCATATGGT
GCACTCTCAGTACAATCTGCTCTGATGCCGCATAGTTAAGCCAGTATACACTCCGCTATCGCTACGTGAC
TGGGTCATGGCTGCGCCCCGACACCCGCCAACACCCGCTGACGCGCCCTGACGGGCTTGTCTGCTCCCGG
CATCCGCTTACAGACAAGCTGTGACCGTCTCCGGGAGCTGCATGTGTCAGAGGTTTTCACCGTCATCACC
GAAACGCGCGAGGCAGCAGATCAATTCGCGCGCGAAGGCGAAGCGGCATGCATTTACGTTGACACCATCG
AATGGTGCAAAACCTTTCGCGGTATGGCATGATAGCGCCCGGAAGAGAGTCAATTCAGGGTGGTGAATGT
GAAACCAGTAACGTTATACGATGTCGCAGAGTATGCCGGTGTCTCTTATCAGACCGTTTCCCGCGTGGTG
AACCAGGCCAGCCACGTTTCTGCGAAAACGCGGGAAAAAGTGGAAGCGGCGATGGCGGAGCTGAATTACA
TTCCCAACCGCGTGGCACAACAACTGGCGGGCAAACAGTCGTTGCTGATTGGCGTTGCCACCTCCAGTCT
GGCCCTGCACGCGCCGTCGCAAATTGTCGCGGCGATTAAATCTCGCGCCGATCAACTGGGTGCCAGCGTG
GTGGTGTCGATGGTAGAACGAAGCGGCGTCGAAGCCTGTAAAGCGGCGGTGCACAATCTTCTCGCGCAAC
GCGTCAGTGGGCTGATCATTAACTATCCGCTGGATGACCAGGATGCCATTGCTGTGGAAGCTGCCTGCAC
TAATGTTCCGGCGTTATTTCTTGATGTCTCTGACCAGACACCCATCAACAGTATTATTTTCTCCCATGAA
GACGGTACGCGACTGGGCGTGGAGCATCTGGTCGCATTGGGTCACCAGCAAATCGCGCTGTTAGCGGGCC
CATTAAGTTCTGTCTCGGCGCGTCTGCGTCTGGCTGGCTGGCATAAATATCTCACTCGCAATCAAATTCA
GCCGATAGCGGAACGGGAAGGCGACTGGAGTGCCATGTCCGGTTTTCAACAAACCATGCAAATGCTGAAT
GAGGGCATCGTTCCCACTGCGATGCTGGTTGCCAACGATCAGATGGCGCTGGGCGCAATGCGCGCCATTA
CCGAGTCCGGGCTGCGCGTTGGTGCGGATATCTCGGTAGTGGGATACGACGATACCGAAGACAGCTCATG
TTATATCCCGCCGTTAACCACCATCAAACAGGATTTTCGCCTGCTGGGGCAAACCAGCGTGGACCGCTTG
CTGCAACTCTCTCAGGGCCAGGCGGTGAAGGGCAATCAGCTGTTGCCCGTCTCACTGGTGAAAAGAAAAA
CCACCCTGGCGCCCAATACGCAAACCGCCTCTCCCCGCGCGTTGGCCGATTCATTAATGCAGCTGGCACG
ACAGGTTTCCCGACTGGAAAGCGGGCAGTGAGCGCAACGCAATTAATGTAAGTTAGCGCGAATTGATCTG
Features (pLannotate 1.2.2; 17 found; start..end, strand, type, name):
      3..20      +  promoter       tet promoter (fragment): E. coli promoter for tetracycline efflux protein gene
     16..117     -  CDS            yciV (fragment): RNAAM_ECOLI - Also known as trpH From Escherichia coli (strain K12).
    193..222     +  promoter       trc promoter: strong E. coli promoter; hybrid between the trp and lac UV5 promoters
    230..246     +  protein_bind   lac operator: The lac repressor binds to the lac operator to inhibit transcription in E. coli. This inhibition can be relieved by adding lactose or isopropyl-β-D-thiogalactopyranoside (IPTG). lac repressor encoded by lacI
    263..332     +  misc_feature   rrnG antiterminator: antiterminator from the E. coli rrnG leader region (Berg et al., 1989)
    383..409     +  CDS            minicistron: synthetic cistron containing a ribosome binding site (Shine-Dalgarno sequence), for enhancing the bacterial expression of a downstream cistron (Schoner, 1997) This first cistron should terminate 3 bp upstream of the ATG for the second cistron.
    419..1627    +  CDS            SAG: ARRS_BOVIN - Experimental evidence at protein level: Swiss-Prot protein existence level 1. Binds to photoactivated, phosphorylated RHO and terminates RHO signaling via G-proteins by competing with G-proteins for the same binding site on RHO (PubMed:8003967, PubMed:25205354). May play a role in preventing light-dependent degeneration of retinal photoreceptor cells (By similarity). From Bos taurus (Bovine).
   1765..1880    +  ncRNA          5S rRNA: Accession: RF00001 - 5S ribosomal RNA
   1884..1970    +  terminator     rrnB T1 terminator: Escherichia coli rrnB; transcription terminator T1 from the E. coli rrnB gene
   2062..2089    +  terminator     rrnB T2 terminator: transcription terminator T2 from the E. coli rrnB gene
   2108..2199    +  promoter       AmpR promoter: bla
   2200..3060    +  CDS            AmpR: β-lactamase; bla; confers resistance to ampicillin, carbenicillin, and related antibiotics
   3231..3819    +  rep_origin     ori: high-copy-number ColE1/pMB1/pBR322/pUC origin of replication
   4005..4145    -  misc_feature   bom: basis of mobility region from pBR322
   4247..4287    -  CDS            rop (fragment): Rop protein, which maintains plasmids at low copy number; rop
   4331..4408    +  promoter       lacIq promoter: lacI (mutant); In the lacIq allele, a single base change in the promoter boosts expression of the lacI gene about 10-fold.
   4409..5491    +  CDS            lacI: lac repressor; lacI; The lac repressor binds to the lac operator to inhibit transcription in E. coli. This inhibition can be relieved by adding lactose or isopropyl-β-D-thiogalactopyranoside (IPTG).
