[The description below was written by a language model from this plasmid's Addgene catalogue record and pLannotate feature annotations shown in this document.]
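Description:
BtARR1 is a bacterial expression plasmid built on the pTrcHisB backbone for producing untagged bovine arrestin-1 (visual arrestin, the product of the SAG gene) in E. coli. The sequenced plasmid is about 5.5 kb. It replicates from a high-copy ColE1/pMB1-type origin, with a pBR322 bom region nearby and only a fragment of rop remaining. Selection is by ampicillin through the β-lactamase gene.

The arrestin coding sequence was cloned between the NcoI and HindIII sites, which removed the vector's His tag, so the protein is expressed without an affinity tag. The insert carries one recorded change, an extra GGT (glycine) codon placed directly after the initiating ATG. The catalogue entry lists the promoter as lac, whereas the feature table annotates the trc promoter, a strong trp/lacUV5 hybrid, followed by a lac operator. A plasmid-borne lacI gene driven by the lacIq promoter supplies repressor, so transcription is held down until it is induced with IPTG. Between the operator and the insert lie the rrnG antiterminator and a short minicistron that carries a ribosome binding site and promotes efficient translation of the downstream arrestin cistron. Downstream of the insert, a 5S rRNA segment and the rrnB T1 and T2 terminators end transcription. The short tet promoter and yciV fragments annotated near the start of the record appear to be backbone remnants with no stated function.

According to the record, the plasmid is intended for expressing untagged arrestin-1 in E. coli and then purifying it. This protein binds photoactivated, phosphorylated rhodopsin and shuts off its G-protein signalling.
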