Addgene plasmid #236262: BtARR1
Purpose: Bacterial expression of bovine arrestin-1 with inserted GGT codon after starting ATG
Depositing lab: Vsevolod Gurevich. Depositing organization: Vanderbilt University. Publication: Expression of Untagged Arrestins in E. coli and Their Purification. Vishnivetskiy SA, Zhan X, Gurevich VV. Curr Protoc. 2023 Sep;3(9):e832. doi: 10.1002/cpz1.832. PubMed 37671938.
Backbone
  Vector backbone: pTrcHisB
  Backbone manufacturer: ThermoFisher
  Backbone size w/o insert (bp): 4400
  Vector type: Bacterial Expression
Growth in bacteria
  Bacterial resistance: Ampicillin, 100 μg/mL
  Growth temperature: 30°C
  Growth strain: DH5alpha
  Copy number: High Copy
Gene/Insert
  Gene/Insert name: arrestin-1 (alt names: visual arrestin; clone ef3)
  Species: B. taurus (bovine)
  Mutation: inserted GGT codon after starting ATG
  Entrez Gene: SAG (a.k.a. S-AG)
  Promoter: lac
  Cloning method: Restriction Enzyme; 5′ cloning site NcoI (unknown if destroyed); 3′ cloning site HindIII (unknown if destroyed)
  Sequencing primers: 5′ M13_pUC_rev_primer
Terms and licenses: Academic/Nonprofit Terms; Industry Terms: Not Available to Industry
Depositor comments: The arrestin coding sequence was cloned into the pTrcHisB vector between NcoI and HindIII sites, removing the His tag.
How to cite: BtARR1 was a gift from Vsevolod Gurevich (Addgene plasmid # 236262 ; http://n2t.net/addgene:236262 ; RRID:Addgene_236262)
